Addgene plasmid #83681: MSCV-6NBC-GFP-PGK-Puro-Barcode4
Purpose: individual 6N barcode to make barcoded cell line variants
Depositing lab: Monte Winslow. Depositing organization: Stanford University. Publication: An in vivo multiplexed small-molecule screening platform. Gruner BM, Schulze CJ, Yang D, Ogasawara D, Dix MM, Rogers ZN, Chuang CH, McFarland CD, Chiou SH, Brown JM, Cravatt BF, Bogyo M, Winslow MM. Nat Methods. 2016 Sep 12. doi: 10.1038/nmeth.3992. PubMed 27617390.
Backbone
  Vector backbone: MSCV
  Vector type: Retroviral
  Selectable markers: Puromycin
Growth in bacteria
  Bacterial resistance: Ampicillin, 100 μg/mL
  Growth temperature: 37°C
  Growth strain: DH5alpha
  Copy number: High Copy
Gene/Insert
  Gene/Insert name: Barcode4
  Species: Synthetic
  Cloning method: Restriction Enzyme; 5′ cloning site BglII (destroyed during cloning); 3′ cloning site EcoRI (not destroyed)
  Sequencing primers: 5′ CCCTTGAACCTCCTCGTTCGACC
Terms and licenses: Academic/Nonprofit Terms; Industry Terms: Not Available to Industry
How to cite: MSCV-6NBC-GFP-PGK-Puro-Barcode4 was a gift from Monte Winslow (Addgene plasmid # 83681 ; http://n2t.net/addgene:83681 ; RRID:Addgene_83681)
