[The description below was written by a language model from this plasmid's Addgene catalogue record and pLannotate feature annotations shown in this document.]
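Description:
MSCV-6NBC-GFP-PGK-Puro-Barcode4 is a gammaretroviral transfer plasmid built on the murine stem cell virus (MSCV) backbone and is one member of a set of vectors that each carry a distinct synthetic six-nucleotide ("6N") barcode, here designated Barcode4. In bacteria it is maintained at high copy through a ColE1/pUC-type origin and selected with ampicillin via the β-lactamase gene. The remaining bacterial annotations (lac promoter/operator and fragments of lacI, lacZα, rop, bom and the tetracycline resistance gene) are non-functional remnants of earlier cloning vectors.

The proviral region is bounded by murine embryonic stem cell virus 5′ and 3′ LTRs and includes the Ψ packaging signal extended into a truncated, start-codon-less gag segment, which promotes encapsidation of the genomic RNA when viral proteins are supplied in trans by packaging cells. Downstream, EGFP has no annotated promoter of its own and is presumably expressed from the 5′ LTR, while an internal mouse PGK promoter drives puromycin N-acetyltransferase, so transduced mammalian cells can be both tracked by green fluorescence and selected with puromycin. The barcode was inserted by restriction cloning between BglII (destroyed) and EcoRI sites. It is too short to be picked up in the feature table, so its exact position is not annotated, although the vector name suggests it lies adjacent to the GFP cassette.

According to the record, the plasmid is used to generate barcoded cell line variants. Stable integration gives each derived line a heritable DNA tag, which fits the multiplexed in vivo small-molecule screening platform described in the associated publication, where differently barcoded populations could be pooled and later distinguished by their barcodes.
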