Features (pLannotate 1.2.2; 19 found; start..end, strand, type, name):
    579..920     +  misc_feature   MESV Ψ: packaging signal of murine embryonic stem cell virus
    987..1403    +  CDS            gag (truncated): truncated Moloney murine leukemia virus (MMLV) gag gene lacking the start codon
   1427..2143    +  CDS            EGFP: EGFP is a basic (constitutively fluorescent) green fluorescent protein published in 1996, derived from Aequorea victoria. It is reported to be a rapidly-maturing weak dimer with moderate acid sensitivity.
   2161..2660    +  promoter       PGK promoter: mouse phosphoglycerate kinase 1 promoter
   2681..3280    +  CDS            PuroR: puromycin N-acetyltransferase; pac from Streptomyces alboniger; confers resistance to puromycin
   3380..3894    +  LTR            3' LTR: 3' long terminal repeat from murine embryonic stem cell virus
   4087..4103    -  protein_bind   lac operator: The lac repressor binds to the lac operator to inhibit transcription in E. coli. This inhibition can be relieved by adding lactose or isopropyl-β-D-thiogalactopyranoside (IPTG). lac repressor encoded by lacI
   4111..4141    -  promoter       lac promoter: promoter for the E. coli lac operon
   4156..4177    -  protein_bind   CAP binding site: CAP binding activates transcription in the presence of cAMP. E. coli catabolite activator protein
   4190..4282    -  CDS            lacI (fragment): lac repressor; lacI; The lac repressor binds to the lac operator to inhibit transcription in E. coli. This inhibition can be relieved by adding lactose or isopropyl-β-D-thiogalactopyranoside (IPTG).
   4465..5053    -  rep_origin     ori: high-copy-number ColE1/pMB1/pBR322/pUC origin of replication
   5224..6084    -  CDS            AmpR: β-lactamase; bla; confers resistance to ampicillin, carbenicillin, and related antibiotics
   6085..6189    -  promoter       AmpR promoter: bla
   6284..6319    +  CDS            rop (fragment): Rop protein, which maintains plasmids at low copy number; rop
   6421..6520    +  misc_feature   bom (fragment): basis of mobility region from pBR322
   6526..6675    -  CDS            lacZα (fragment): LacZα fragment of β-galactosidase; lacZ fragment
   6675..6876    -  CDS            TcR (fragment): tetracycline efflux protein; tet; confers resistance to tetracycline
   6877..6975    +  CDS            env (fragment): murine leukemia virus gPr80 envelope polyprotein precursor; env; proteolytically cleaved into gp70SU and p15TM subunits
   7017..515     +  LTR            5' LTR (across the origin): 5' long terminal repeat from murine embryonic stem cell virus
>Addgene plasmid #83681 | MSCV-6NBC-GFP-PGK-Puro-Barcode4 | depositor full sequence | sequence record 159794 | Full Sequence
TGAAAGACCCCACCTGTAGGTTTGGCAAGCTAGCTTAAGTAACGCCATTTTGCAAGGCATGGAAAATACA
TAACTGAGAATAGAGAAGTTCAGATCAAGGTTAGGAACAGAGAGACAGCAGAATATGGGCCAAACAGGAT
ATCTGTGGTAAGCAGTTCCTGCCCCGGCTCAGGGCCAAGAACAGATGGTCCCCAGATGCGGTCCCGCCCT
CAGCAGTTTCTAGAGAACCATCAGATGTTTCCAGGGTGCCCCAAGGACCTGAAATGACCCTGTGCCTTAT
TTGAACTAACCAATCAGTTCGCTTCTCGCTTCTGTTCGCGCGCTTCTGCTCCCCGAGCTCAATAAAAGAG
CCCACAACCCCTCACTCGGCGCGCCAGTCCTCCGATAGACTGCGTCGCCCGGGTACCCGTATTCCCAATA
AAGCCTCTTGCTGTTTGCATCCGAATCGTGGACTCGCTGATCCTTGGGAGGGTCTCCTCAGATTGATTGA
CTGCCCACCTCGGGGGTCTTTCATTTGGAGGTTCCACCGAGATTTGGAGACCCCTGCCCAGGGACCACCG
ACCCCCCCGCCGGGAGGTAAGCTGGCCAGCGGTCGTTTCGTGTCTGTCTCTGTCTTTGTGCGTGTTTGTG
CCGGCATCTAATGTTTGCGCCTGCGTCTGTACTAGTTAGCTAACTAGCTCTGTATCTGGCGGACCCGTGG
TGGAACTGACGAGTTCTGAACACCCGGCCGCAACCCTGGGAGACGTCCCAGGGACTTTGGGGGCCGTTTT
TGTGGCCCGACCTGAGGAAGGGAGTCGATGTGGAATCCGACCCCGTCAGGATATGTGGTTCTGGTAGGAG
ACGAGAACCTAAAACAGTTCCCGCCTCCGTCTGAATTTTTGCTTTCGGTTTGGAACCGAAGCCGCGCGTC
TTGTCTGCTGCAGCGCTGCAGCATCGTTCTGTGTTGTCTCTGTCTGACTGTGTTTCTGTATTTGTCTGAA
AATTAGGGCCAGACTGTTACCACTCCCTTAAGTTTGACCTTAGGTCACTGGAAAGATGTCGAGCGGATCG
CTCACAACCAGTCGGTAGATGTCAAGAAGAGACGTTGGGTTACCTTCTGCTCTGCAGAATGGCCAACCTT
TAACGTCGGATGGCCGCGAGACGGCACCTTTAACCGAGACCTCATCACCCAGGTTAAGATCAAGGTCTTT
TCACCTGGCCCGCATGGACACCCAGACCAGGTCCCCTACATCGTGACCTGGGAAGCCTTGGCTTTTGACC
CCCCTCCCTGGGTCAAGCCCTTTGTACACCCTAAGCCTCCGCCTCCTCTTCCTCCATCCGCCCCGTCTCT
CCCCCTTGAACCTCCTCGTTCGACCCCGCCTCGATCCTCCCTTTATCCAGCCCTCACTCCTTCTCTAGGC
GCCGGAATTAGATCCGGCACGCCACCATGGTGAGCAAGGGCGAGGAGCTGTTCACCGGGGTGGTGCCCAT
CCTGGTCGAGCTGGACGGCGACGTAAACGGCCACAAGTTCAGCGTGTCCGGCGAGGGCGAGGGCGATGCC
ACCTACGGCAAGCTGACCCTGAAGTTCATCTGCACCACCGGCAAGCTGCCCGTGCCCTGGCCCACCCTCG
TGACCACCCTGACCTACGGCGTGCAGTGCTTCAGCCGCTACCCCGACCACATGAAGCAGCACGACTTCTT
CAAGTCCGCCATGCCCGAAGGCTACGTCCAGGAGCGCACCATCTTCTTCAAGGACGACGGCAACTACAAG
ACCCGCGCCGAGGTGAAGTTCGAGGGCGACACCCTGGTGAACCGCATCGAGCTGAAGGGCATCGACTTCA
AGGAGGACGGCAACATCCTGGGGCACAAGCTGGAGTACAACTACAACAGCCACAACGTCTATATCATGGC
CGACAAGCAGAAGAACGGCATCAAGGTGAACTTCAAGATCCGCCACAACATCGAGGACGGCAGCGTGCAG
CTCGCCGACCACTACCAGCAGAACACCCCCATCGGCGACGGCCCCGTGCTGCTGCCCGACAACCACTACC
TGAGCACCCAGTCCGCCCTGAGCAAAGACCCCAACGAGAAGCGCGATCACATGGTCCTGCTGGAGTTCGT
GACCGCCGCCGGGATCACTCTCGGCATGGACGAGCTGTACAAGTAGCGGAGAATTCTACCGGGTAGGGGA
GGCGCTTTTCCCAAGGCAGTCTGGAGCATGCGCTTTAGCAGCCCCGCTGGGCACTTGGCGCTACACAAGT
GGCCTCTGGCCTCGCACACATTCCACATCCACCGGTAGGCGCCAACCGGCTCCGTTCTTTGGTGGCCCCT
TCGCGCCACCTTCTACTCCTCCCCTAGTCAGGAAGTTCCCCCCCGCCCCGCAGCTCGCGTCGTGCAGGAC
GTGACAAATGGAAGTAGCACGTCTCACTAGTCTCGTGCAGATGGACAGCACCGCTGAGCAATGGAAGCGG
GTAGGCCTTTGGGGCAGCGGCCAATAGCAGCTTTGCTCCTTCGCTTTCTGGGCTCAGAGGCTGGGAAGGG
GTGGGTCCGGGGGCGGGCTCAGGGGCGGGCTCAGGGGCGGGGCGGGCGCCCGAAGGTCCTCCGGAGGCCC
GGCATTCTGCACGCTTCAAAAGCGCACGTCTGCCGCGCTGTTCTCCTCTTCCTCATCTCCGGGCCTTTCG
ACCTGCAGCCCAAGCTTACCATGACCGAGTACAAGCCCACGGTGCGCCTCGCCACCCGCGACGACGTCCC
CAGGGCCGTACGCACCCTCGCCGCCGCGTTCGCCGACTACCCCGCCACGCGCCACACCGTCGATCCGGAC
CGCCACATCGAGCGGGTCACCGAGCTGCAAGAACTCTTCCTCACGCGCGTCGGGCTCGACATCGGCAAGG
TGTGGGTCGCGGACGACGGCGCCGCGGTGGCGGTCTGGACCACGCCGGAGAGCGTCGAAGCGGGGGCGGT
GTTCGCCGAGATCGGCCCGCGCATGGCCGAGTTGAGCGGTTCCCGGCTGGCCGCGCAGCAACAGATGGAA
GGCCTCCTGGCGCCGCACCGGCCCAAGGAGCCCGCGTGGTTCCTGGCCACCGTCGGCGTCTCGCCCGACC
ACCAGGGCAAGGGTCTGGGCAGCGCCGTCGTGCTCCCCGGAGTGGAGGCGGCCGAGCGCGCCGGGGTGCC
CGCCTTCCTGGAGACCTCCGCGCCCCGCAACCTCCCCTTCTACGAGCGGCTCGGCTTCACCGTCACCGCC
GACGTCGAGGTGCCCGAAGGACCGCGCACCTGGTGCATGACCCGCAAGCCCGGTGCCTGACGCCCGCCCC
ACGACCCGCAGCGCCCGACCGAAAGGAGCGCACGACCCCATGCATCGATAAAATAAAAGATTTTATTTAG
TCTCCAGAAAAAGGGGGGAATGAAAGACCCCACCTGTAGGTTTGGCAAGCTAGCTTAAGTAACGCCATTT
TGCAAGGCATGGAAAATACATAACTGAGAATAGAGAAGTTCAGATCAAGGTTAGGAACAGAGAGACAGCA
GAATATGGGCCAAACAGGATATCTGTGGTAAGCAGTTCCTGCCCCGGCTCAGGGCCAAGAACAGATGGTC
CCCAGATGCGGTCCCGCCCTCAGCAGTTTCTAGAGAACCATCAGATGTTTCCAGGGTGCCCCAAGGACCT
GAAATGACCCTGTGCCTTATTTGAACTAACCAATCAGTTCGCTTCTCGCTTCTGTTCGCGCGCTTCTGCT
CCCCGAGCTCAATAAAAGAGCCCACAACCCCTCACTCGGCGCGCCAGTCCTCCGATAGACTGCGTCGCCC
GGGTACCCGTGTATCCAATAAACCCTCTTGCAGTTGCATCCGACTTGTGGTCTCGCTGTTCCTTGGGAGG
GTCTCCTCTGAGTGATTGACTACCCGTCAGCGGGGGTCTTTCATGGGTAACAGTTTCTTGAAGTTGGAGA
ACAACATTCTGAGGGTAGGAGTCGAATATTAAGTAATCCTGACTCAATTAGCCACTGTTTTGAATCCACA
TACTCCAATACTCCTGAAATAGTTCATTATGGACAGCGCAGAAGAGCTGGGGAGAATTAATTCGTAATCA
TGGTCATAGCTGTTTCCTGTGTGAAATTGTTATCCGCTCACAATTCCACACAACATACGAGCCGGAAGCA
TAAAGTGTAAAGCCTGGGGTGCCTAATGAGTGAGCTAACTCACATTAATTGCGTTGCGCTCACTGCCCGC
TTTCCAGTCGGGAAACCTGTCGTGCCAGCTGCATTAATGAATCGGCCAACGCGCGGGGAGAGGCGGTTTG
CGTATTGGGCGCTCTTCCGCTTCCTCGCTCACTGACTCGCTGCGCTCGGTCGTTCGGCTGCGGCGAGCGG
TATCAGCTCACTCAAAGGCGGTAATACGGTTATCCACAGAATCAGGGGATAACGCAGGAAAGAACATGTG
AGCAAAAGGCCAGCAAAAGGCCAGGAACCGTAAAAAGGCCGCGTTGCTGGCGTTTTTCCATAGGCTCCGC
CCCCCTGACGAGCATCACAAAAATCGACGCTCAAGTCAGAGGTGGCGAAACCCGACAGGACTATAAAGAT
ACCAGGCGTTTCCCCCTGGAAGCTCCCTCGTGCGCTCTCCTGTTCCGACCCTGCCGCTTACCGGATACCT
GTCCGCCTTTCTCCCTTCGGGAAGCGTGGCGCTTTCTCATAGCTCACGCTGTAGGTATCTCAGTTCGGTG
TAGGTCGTTCGCTCCAAGCTGGGCTGTGTGCACGAACCCCCCGTTCAGCCCGACCGCTGCGCCTTATCCG
GTAACTATCGTCTTGAGTCCAACCCGGTAAGACACGACTTATCGCCACTGGCAGCAGCCACTGGTAACAG
GATTAGCAGAGCGAGGTATGTAGGCGGTGCTACAGAGTTCTTGAAGTGGTGGCCTAACTACGGCTACACT
AGAAGGACAGTATTTGGTATCTGCGCTCTGCTGAAGCCAGTTACCTTCGGAAAAAGAGTTGGTAGCTCTT
GATCCGGCAAACAAACCACCGCTGGTAGCGGTGGTTTTTTTGTTTGCAAGCAGCAGATTACGCGCAGAAA
AAAAGGATCTCAAGAAGATCCTTTGATCTTTTCTACGGGGTCTGACGCTCAGTGGAACGAAAACTCACGT
TAAGGGATTTTGGTCATGAGATTATCAAAAAGGATCTTCACCTAGATCCTTTTAAATTAAAAATGAAGTT
TTAAATCAATCTAAAGTATATATGAGTAAACTTGGTCTGACAGTTACCAATGCTTAATCAGTGAGGCACC
TATCTCAGCGATCTGTCTATTTCGTTCATCCATAGTTGCCTGACTCCCCGTCGTGTAGATAACTACGATA
CGGGAGGGCTTACCATCTGGCCCCAGTGCTGCAATGATACCGCGAGACCCACGCTCACCGGCTCCAGATT
TATCAGCAATAAACCAGCCAGCCGGAAGGGCCGAGCGCAGAAGTGGTCCTGCAACTTTATCCGCCTCCAT
CCAGTCTATTAATTGTTGCCGGGAAGCTAGAGTAAGTAGTTCGCCAGTTAATAGTTTGCGCAACGTTGTT
GCCATTGCTACAGGCATCGTGGTGTCACGCTCGTCGTTTGGTATGGCTTCATTCAGCTCCGGTTCCCAAC
GATCAAGGCGAGTTACATGATCCCCCATGTTGTGCAAAAAAGCGGTTAGCTCCTTCGGTCCTCCGATCGT
TGTCAGAAGTAAGTTGGCCGCAGTGTTATCACTCATGGTTATGGCAGCACTGCATAATTCTCTTACTGTC
ATGCCATCCGTAAGATGCTTTTCTGTGACTGGTGAGTACTCAACCAAGTCATTCTGAGAATAGTGTATGC
GGCGACCGAGTTGCTCTTGCCCGGCGTCAATACGGGATAATACCGCGCCACATAGCAGAACTTTAAAAGT
GCTCATCATTGGAAAACGTTCTTCGGGGCGAAAACTCTCAAGGATCTTACCGCTGTTGAGATCCAGTTCG
ATGTAACCCACTCGTGCACCCAACTGATCTTCAGCATCTTTTACTTTCACCAGCGTTTCTGGGTGAGCAA
AAACAGGAAGGCAAAATGCCGCAAAAAAGGGAATAAGGGCGACACGGAAATGTTGAATACTCATACTCTT
CCTTTTTCAATATTATTGAAGCATTTATCAGGGTTATTGTCTCATGAGCGGATACATATTTGAATGTATT
TAGAAAAATAAACAAATAGGGGTTCCGCGCACATTTCCCCGAAAAGTGCCACCTGACGTCTAAGAAACCA
TTATTATCATGACATTAACCTATAAAAATAGGCGTATCACGAGGCCCTTTCGTCTCGCGCGTTTCGGTGA
TGACGGTGAAAACCTCTGACACATGCAGCTCCCGGAGACGGTCACAGCTTGTCTGTAAGCGGATGCCGGG
AGCAGACAAGCCCGTCAGGGCGCGTCAGCGGGTGTTGGCGGGTGTCGGGGCTGGCTTAACTATGCGGCAT
CAGAGCAGATTGTACTGAGAGTGCACCATATGCGGTGTGAAATACCGCACAGATGCGTAAGGAGAAAATA
CCGCATCAGGCGCCATTCGCCATTCAGGCTGCGCAACTGTTGGGAAGGGCGATCGGTGCGGGCCTCTTCG
CTATTACGCCAGCTGGCGAAAGGGGGATGTGCTGCAAGGCGATTAAGTTGGGTAACGCCAGGGTTTTCCC
AGTCACGACGTTGTAAAACGACGGCGCAAGGAATGGTGCATGCAAGGAGATGGCGCCCAACAGTCCCCCG
GCCACGGGGCCTGCCACCATACCCACGCCGAAACAAGCGCTCATGAGCCCGAAGTGGCGAGCCCGATCTT
CCCCATCGGTGATGTCGGCGATATAGGCGCCAGCAACCGCACCTGTGGCGCCGGTGATGCCGGCCACGAT
GCGTCCGGCGTAGAGGCGATTAGTCCAATTTGTTAAAGACAGGATATCAGTGGTCCAGGCTCTAGTTTTG
ACTCAACAATATCACCAGCTGAAGCCTATAGAGTACGAGCCATAGATAAAATAAAAGATTTTATTTAGTC
TCCAGAAAAAGGGGGGAA
