>Addgene plasmid #83681 | MSCV-6NBC-GFP-PGK-Puro-Barcode4 | addgene partial sequence | sequence record 165129 | pLXSN5 5'-CCCTTGAACCTCCTCGTTCGACC-3'
TCCAGCCCTCACTCCTTCTCTAGGCGCCGGAATTAGATCCGGCACGCCACCATGGTGAGCAAGGGCGAGG
AGCTGTTCACCGGGGTGGTGCCCATCCTGGTCGAGCTGGACGGCGACGTAAACGGCCACAAGTTCAGCGT
GTCCGGCGAGGGCGAGGGCGATGCCACCTACGGCAAGCTGACCCTGAAGTTCATCTGCACCACCGGCAAG
CTGCCCGTGCCCTGGCCCACCCTCGTGACCACCCTGACCTACGGCGTGCAGTGCTTCAGCCGCTACCCCG
ACCACATGAAGCAGCACGACTTCTTCAAGTCCGCCATGCCCGAAGGCTACGTCCAGGAGCGCACCATCTT
CTTCAAGGACGACGGCAACTACAAGACCCGCGCCGAGGTGAAGTTCGAGGGCGACACCCTGGTGAACCGC
ATCGAGCTGAAGGGCATCGACTTCAAGGAGGACGGCAACATCCTGGGGCACAAGCTGGAGTACAACTACA
ACAGCCACAACGTCTATATCATGGCCGACAAGCAGAAGAACGGCATCAAGGTGAACTTCAAGATCCGCCA
CAACATCGAGGACGGCAGCGTGCAGCTCGCCGACCACTACCAGCAGAACACCCCCATCGGCGACGGCCCC
GTGCTGCTGCCCGACAACCACTACCTGAGCACCCAGTCCGCCCTGAGCAAAGACCCCAACGAGAAGCGCG
ATCACATGGTCCTGCTGGAGTTCGTGACCGCCGCCGGGATCACTCTCGGCATGGACGAGCTGTACAAGTA
GCGGAGAATTCTACCGGGTAGGGGAGGCGCTTTTCCCAAGGCAGTCTGGAGCATGCGCTTTAGCAGCCCC
GCTGGGCACTTGGCGCTACACAAGTGGCCTCTGGCCTCGCACACATTCCACAT
